>Addgene plasmid #106988 | pcDNA5-FRT-TetO-U2B''-fSNAPc | addgene full sequence | sequence record 205782 | Addgene NGS Result
GACGGATCGGGAGATCTCCCGATCCCCTATGGTGCACTCTCAGTACAATCTGCTCTGATGCCGCATAGTT
AAGCCAGTATCTGCTCCCTGCTTGTGTGTTGGAGGTCGCTGAGTAGTGCGCGAGCAAAATTTAAGCTACA
ACAAGGCAAGGCTTGACCGACAATTGCATGAAGAATCTGCTTAGGGTTAGGCGTTTTGCGCTGCTTCGCG
ATGTACGGGCCAGATATACGCGTTGACATTGATTATTGACTAGTTATTAATAGTAATCAATTACGGGGTC
ATTAGTTCATAGCCCATATATGGAGTTCCGCGTTACATAACTTACGGTAAATGGCCCGCCTGGCTGACCG
CCCAACGACCCCCGCCCATTGACGTCAATAATGACGTATGTTCCCATAGTAACGCCAATAGGGACTTTCC
ATTGACGTCAATGGGTGGAGTATTTACGGTAAACTGCCCACTTGGCAGTACATCAAGTGTATCATATGCC
AAGTACGCCCCCTATTGACGTCAATGACGGTAAATGGCCCGCCTGGCATTATGCCCAGTACATGACCTTA
TGGGACTTTCCTACTTGGCAGTACATCTACGTATTAGTCATCGCTATTACCATGGTGATGCGGTTTTGGC
AGTACATCAATGGGCGTGGATAGCGGTTTGACTCACGGGGATTTCCAAGTCTCCACCCCATTGACGTCAA
TGGGAGTTTGTTTTGGCACCAAAATCAACGGGACTTTCCAAAATGTCGTAACAACTCCGCCCCATTGACG
CAAATGGGCGGTAGGCGTGTACGGTGGGAGGTCTATATAAGCAGAGCTCTCCCTATCAGTGATAGAGATC
TCCCTATCAGTGATAGAGATCGTCGACGAGCTCGTTTAGTGAACCGTCAGATCGCCTGGAGACGCCATCC
ACGCTGTTTTGACCTCCATAGAAGACACCGGGACCGATCCAGCCTCCGGACTCTAGCGTTTAAACTTAAG
CTGCCACCATGGACAAGCTTTCCAGCGGTACCATGGATATCAGACCAAATCATACAATTTATATCAACAA
TATGAATGACAAAATTAAAAAGGAGGAGCTCAAACGGTCTTTATATGCCCTGTTTTCTCAGTTTGGTCAT
GTGGTGGACATTGTGGCTTTAAAGACCATGAAGATGAGGGGGCAGGCCTTTGTCATATTTAAGGAACTGG
GCTCATCCACAAATGCCTTGAGGCAACTTCAGGGCTTCCCATTTTATGGTAAACCAATGCGAATACAGTA
TGCAAAAACAGATTCGGATATAATATCAAAAATGCGTGGAACTTTTGCTGACAAAGAAAAGAAAAAAGAA
AAGAAAAAAGCCAAAACTGTGGAACAGACTGCAACAACCACAAACAAAAAGCCTGGCCAGGGAACTCCAA
ATTCAGCTAATACACAGGGCAACAGTACCCCTAATCCTCAGGTCCCTGATTACCCTCCAAACTATATTTT
ATTCCTTAATAACTTACCAGAAGAAACCAACGAAATGATGTTATCCATGCTGTTTAATCAGTTCCCTGGC
TTCAAGGAAGTACGTCTGGTTCCAGGGAGGCATGACATTGCTTTTGTTGAATTTGAAAATGATGGGCAGG
CTGGAGCTGCCAGGGATGCTTTACAGGGATTTAAGATCACACCGTCCCACGCCATGAAAATTACATACGC
CAAGAAATGCGGCCGCGGCTCCGGAGGCTCCGGCGGGAGCGGCATGGACAAAGACTGCGAAATGAAGCGC
ACCACCCTGGATAGCCCTCTGGGCAAGCTGGAACTGTCTGGGTGCGAACAGGGCCTGCACCGTATCATCT
TCCTGGGCAAAGGAACATCTGCCGCCGACGCCGTGGAAGTGCCTGCCCCAGCCGCCGTGCTGGGCGGACC
AGAGCCACTGATGCAGGCCACCGCCTGGCTCAACGCCTACTTTCACCAGCCTGAGGCCATCGAGGAGTTC
CCTGTGCCAGCCCTGCACCACCCAGTGTTCCAGCAGGAGAGCTTTACCCGCCAGGTGCTGTGGAAACTGC
TGAAAGTGGTGAAGTTCGGAGAGGTCATCAGCTACAGCCACCTGGCCGCCCTGGCCGGCAATCCCGCCGC
CACCGCCGCCGTGAAAACCGCCCTGAGCGGAAATCCCGTGCCCATTCTGATCCCCTGCCACCGGGTGGTG
CAGGGCGACCTGGACGTGGGGGGCTACGAGGGCGGGCTCGCCGTGAAAGAGTGGCTGCTGGCCCACGAGG
GCCACAGACTGGGCAAGCCTGGGCTGGGTTAGCTCGAGTCTAGAGGGCCCGTTTAAACCCGCTGATCAGC
CTCGACTGTGCCTTCTAGTTGCCAGCCATCTGTTGTTTGCCCCTCCCCCGTGCCTTCCTTGACCCTGGAA
GGTGCCACTCCCACTGTCCTTTCCTAATAAAATGAGGAAATTGCATCGCATTGTCTGAGTAGGTGTCATT
CTATTCTGGGGGGTGGGGTGGGGCAGGACAGCAAGGGGGAGGATTGGGAAGACAATAGCAGGCATGCTGG
GGATGCGGTGGGCTCTATGGCTTCTGAGGCGGAAAGAACCAGCTGGGGCTCTAGGGGGTATCCCC
[124 nt withheld, positions 2586-2709]
C
[91 nt withheld, positions 2711-2801]
AGGGTGATGGTTCACGTACCTAGAAGTTCCTATTCCGAAGTTCCTATTCTCTAGAAAGTATAGGAACTTC
CTTGGCCAAAAAGCCTGAACTCACCGCGACGTCTGTCGAGAAGTTTCTGATCGAAAAGTTCGACAGCGTC
TCCGACCTGATGCAGCTCTCGGAGGGCGAAGAATCTCGTGCTTTCAGCTTCGATGTAGGAGGGCGTGGAT
ATGTCCTGCGGGTAAATAGCTGCGCCGATGGTTTCTACAAAGATCGTTATGTTTATCGGCACTTTGCATC
GGCCGCGCTCCCGATTCCGGAAGTGCTTGACATTGGGGAATTCAGCGAGAGCCTGACCTATTGCATCTCC
CGCCGTGCACAGGGTGTCACGTTGCAAGACCTGCCTGAAACCGAACTGCCCGCTGTTCTGCAGCCGGTCG
CGGAGGCCATGGATGCGATCGCTGCGGCCGATCTTAGCCAGACGAGCGGGTTCGGCCCATTCGGACCGCA
AGGAATCGGTCAATACACTACATGGCGTGATTTCATATGCGCGATTGCTGATCCCCATGTGTATCACTGG
CAAACTGTGATGGACGACACCGTCAGTGCGTCCGTCGCGCAGGCTCTCGATGAGCTGATGCTTTGGGCCG
AGGACTGCCCCGAAGTCCGGCACCTCGTGCACGCGGATTTCGGCTCCAACAATGTCCTGACGGACAATGG
CCGCATAACAGCGGTCATTGACTGGAGCGAGGCGATGTTCGGGGATTCCCAATACGAGGTCGCCAACATC
TTCTTCTGGAGGCCGTGGTTGGCTTGTATGGAGCAGCAGACGCGCTACTTCGAGCGGAGGCATCCGGAGC
TTGCAGGATCGCCGCGGCTCCGGGCGTATATGCTCCGCATTGGTCTTGACCAACTCTATCAGAGCTTGGT
TGACGGCAATTTCGATGATGCAGCTTGGGCGCAGGGTCGATGCGACGCAATCGTCCGATCCGGAGCCGGG
ACTGTCGGGCGTACACAAATCGCCCGCAGAAGCGCGGCCGTCTGGACCGATGGCTGTGTAGAAGTACTCG
CCGATAGTGGAAACCGACGCCCCAGCACTCGTCCGAGGGCAAAGGAATAGCACGTACTACGAGATTTCGA
TTCCACCGCCGCCTTCTATGAAAGGTTGGGCTTCGGAATCGTTTTCCGGGACGCCGGCTGGATGATCCTC
CAGCGCGGGGATCTCATGCTGGAGTTCTTCGCCCACCCCAACTTGTTTATTGCAGCTTATAATGGTTACA
AATAAAGCAATAGCATCACAAATTTCACAAATAAAGCATTTTTTTCACTGCATTCTAGTTGTGGTTTGTC
CAAACTCATCAATGTATCTTATCATGTCTGTATACCGTCGACCTCTAGCTAGAGCTTGGCGTAATCATGG
TCATAGCTGTTTCCTGTGTGAAATTGTTATCCGCTCACAATTCCACACAACATACGAGCCGGAAGCATAA
AGTGTAAAGCCTGGGGTGCCTAATGAGTGAGCTAACTCACATTAATTGCGTTGCGCTCACTGCCCGCTTT
CCAGTCGGGAAACCTGTCGTGCCAGCTGCATTAATGAATCGGCCAACGCGCGGGGAGAGGCGGTTTGCGT
ATTGGGCGCTCTTCCGCTTCCTCGCTCACTGACTCGCTGCGCTCGGTCGTTCGGCTGCGGCGAGCGGTAT
CAGCTCACTCAAAGGCGGTAATACGGTTATCCACAGAATCAGGGGATAACGCAGGAAAGAACATGTGAGC
AAAAGGCCAGCAAAAGGCCAGGAACCGTAAAAAGGCCGCGTTGCTGGCGTTTTTCCATAGGCTCCGCCCC
CCTGACGAGCATCACAAAAATCGACGCTCAAGTCAGAGGTGGCGAAACCCGACAGGACTATAAAGATACC
AGGCGTTTCCCCCTGGAAGCTCCCTCGTGCGCTCTCCTGTTCCGACCCTGCCGCTTACCGGATACCTGTC
CGCCTTTCTCCCTTCGGGAAGCGTGGCGCTTTCTCATAGCTCACGCTGTAGGTATCTCAGTTCGGTGTAG
GTCGTTCGCTCCAAGCTGGGCTGTGTGCACGAACCCCCCGTTCAGCCCGACCGCTGCGCCTTATCCGGTA
ACTATCGTCTTGAGTCCAACCCGGTAAGACACGACTTATCGCCACTGGCAGCAGCCACTGGTAACAGGAT
TAGCAGAGCGAGGTATGTAGGCGGTGCTACAGAGTTCTTGAAGTGGTGGCCTAACTACGGCTACACTAGA
AGAACAGTATTTGGTATCTGCGCTCTGCTGAAGCCAGTTACCTTCGGAAAAAGAGTTGGTAGCTCTTGAT
CCGGCAAACAAACCACCGCTGGTAGCGGTGGTTTTTTTGTTTGCAAGCAGCAGATTACGCGCAGAAAAAA
AGGATCTCAAGAAGATCCTTTGATCTTTTCTACGGGGTCTGACGCTCAGTGGAACGAAAACTCACGTTAA
GGGATTTTGGTCATGAGATTATCAAAAAGGATCTTCACCTAGATCCTTTTAAATTAAAAATGAAGTTTTA
AATCAATCTAAAGTATATATGAGTAAACTTGGTCTGACAGTTACCAATGCTTAATCAGTGAGGCACCTAT
CTCAGCGATCTGTCTATTTCGTTCATCCATAGTTGCCTGACTCCCCGTCGTGTAGATAACTACGATACGG
GAGGGCTTACCATCTGGCCCCAGTGCTGCAATGATACCGCGAGACCCACGCTCACCGGCTCCAGATTTAT
CAGCAATAAACCAGCCAGCCGGAAGGGCCGAGCGCAGAAGTGGTCCTGCAACTTTATCCGCCTCCATCCA
GTCTATTAATTGTTGCCGGGAAGCTAGAGTAAGTAGTTCGCCAGTTAATAGTTTGCGCAACGTTGTTGCC
ATTGCTACAGGCATCGTGGTGTCACGCTCGTCGTTTGGTATGGCTTCATTCAGCTCCGGTTCCCAACGAT
CAAGGCGAGTTACATGATCCCCCATGTTGTGCAAAAAAGCGGTTAGCTCCTTCGGTCCTCCGATCGTTGT
CAGAAGTAAGTTGGCCGCAGTGTTATCACTCATGGTTATGGCAGCACTGCATAATTCTCTTACTGTCATG
CCATCCGTAAGATGCTTTTCTGTGACTGGTGAGTACTCAACCAAGTCATTCTGAGAATAGTGTATGCGGC
GACCGAGTTGCTCTTGCCCGGCGTCAATACGGGATAATACCGCGCCACATAGCAGAACTTTAAAAGTGCT
CATCATTGGAAAACGTTCTTCGGGGCGAAAACTCTCAAGGATCTTACCGCTGTTGAGATCCAGTTCGATG
TAACCCACTCGTGCACCCAACTGATCTTCAGCATCTTTTACTTTCACCAGCGTTTCTGGGTGAGCAAAAA
CAGGAAGGCAAAATGCCGCAAAAAAGGGAATAAGGGCGACACGGAAATGTTGAATACTCATACTCTTCCT
TTTTCAATATTATTGAAGCATTTATCAGGGTTATTGTCTCATGAGCGGATACATATTTGAATGTATTTAG
AAAAATAAACAAATAGGGGTTCCGCGCACATTTCCCCGAAAAGTGCCACCTGACGTC
Features (pLannotate 1.2.2; 22 found; start..end, strand, type, name):
     28..80      -  misc_feature   bom (fragment): basis of mobility region from pBR322
    235..614     +  enhancer       CMV enhancer: human cytomegalovirus immediate early enhancer
    615..818     +  promoter       CMV promoter: human cytomegalovirus (CMV) immediate early promoter
    820..839     +  promoter       PLtetO-1 promoter (fragment): modified phage lambda PL promoter with tet operator sites (Lutz and Bujard, 1997)
    841..860     +  promoter       PLtetO-1 promoter (fragment): modified phage lambda PL promoter with tet operator sites (Lutz and Bujard, 1997)
    868..901     +  promoter       TRE3GV promoter (fragment): 3rd-generation Tet-responsive promoter that can be activated by binding of Tet-On® 3G, optimized for retroviral and lentiviral vectors
   1013..1687    +  CDS            SNRPB2: RU2B_HUMAN - Experimental evidence at protein level: Swiss-Prot protein existence level 1. Involved in pre-mRNA splicing as component of the spliceosome (PubMed:11991638, PubMed:28502770, PubMed:28781166, PubMed:28076346). Associated with sn-RNP U2, where it contributes to the binding of stem loop IV of U2 snRNA (PubMed:9716128). From Homo sapiens (Human).
   1724..2269    +  CDS            SNAP-tag®: human O6-alkylguanine-DNA-alkyltransferase variant that forms covalent bonds with benzylguanine derivatives fast-reacting variant, optimized for mammalian expression
   2316..2540    +  polyA_signal   bGH poly(A) signal: bovine growth hormone polyadenylation signal
   2544..2565    +  promoter       SV40 promoter (fragment): SV40 enhancer and early promoter
   2586..2819    +  rep_origin     f1 ori (fragment) (sequence partly withheld): f1 bacteriophage origin of replication; arrow indicates direction of (+) strand synthesis
   2824..2871    +  protein_bind   FRT: FLP-mediated recombination occurs in the 8-bp core sequence TCTAGAAA (Turan and Bode, 2011). FLP recombinase from the Saccharomyces cerevisiae 2μ plasmid
   2879..3901    +  CDS            HygR: aminoglycoside phosphotransferase from E. coli; aph(4)-Ia; confers resistance to hygromycin
   3911..4036    +  CDS            ble (fragment): BLE_KLEPN - Experimental evidence at protein level: Swiss-Prot protein existence level 1. Binding protein with a strong affinity to the bleomycin family of antibiotics. Binds to CL990; an antimitotic-antibiotic compound. From Klebsiella pneumoniae.
   4031..4152    +  polyA_signal   SV40 poly(A) signal: SV40 polyadenylation signal
   4225..4241    -  protein_bind   lac operator: The lac repressor binds to the lac operator to inhibit transcription in E. coli. This inhibition can be relieved by adding lactose or isopropyl-β-D-thiogalactopyranoside (IPTG). lac repressor encoded by lacI
   4249..4279    -  promoter       lac promoter: promoter for the E. coli lac operon
   4294..4315    -  protein_bind   CAP binding site: CAP binding activates transcription in the presence of cAMP. E. coli catabolite activator protein
   4328..4420    -  CDS            lacI (fragment): lac repressor; lacI; The lac repressor binds to the lac operator to inhibit transcription in E. coli. This inhibition can be relieved by adding lactose or isopropyl-β-D-thiogalactopyranoside (IPTG).
   4603..5191    -  rep_origin     ori: high-copy-number ColE1/pMB1/pBR322/pUC origin of replication
   5362..6222    -  CDS            AmpR: β-lactamase; bla; confers resistance to ampicillin, carbenicillin, and related antibiotics
   6223..6327    -  promoter       AmpR promoter: bla
