[The description below was written by a language model from this plasmid's Addgene catalogue record and pLannotate feature annotations shown in this document.]
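Description:
pcDNA5-FRT-TetO-U2B''-fSNAPc is a 6,358 bp mammalian expression plasmid built on the pcDNA5-FRT-TetO-fSNAPc backbone. It is designed for tetracycline-regulated expression of a tagged human spliceosomal protein and for site-specific integration into host cell lines by FLP recombinase. In E. coli it is maintained by a high-copy ColE1/pUC-type origin and selected with ampicillin through the bla gene and its own promoter. A partial f1 origin and leftover lac promoter/operator sequences are backbone remnants.

The payload is the open reading frame of human SNRPB2 (U2B''), a U2 snRNP component that contributes to binding stem loop IV of U2 snRNA. It was cloned between the KpnI and NotI sites so that it sits directly upstream of a fast-reacting SNAP-tag (fSNAP), which the feature order indicates gives a C-terminal fusion. Transcription is driven by the CMV immediate early enhancer and promoter, followed by short tet operator sequences. This arrangement normally keeps the promoter repressed in cells expressing Tet repressor until tetracycline or doxycycline is added. The bGH polyadenylation signal terminates the transcript.

Downstream, an FRT site lies immediately before a hygromycin resistance coding sequence with an SV40 poly(A) signal. Only a small fragment of SV40 promoter is annotated near it, consistent with designs in which hygromycin resistance is gained only after FLP-mediated integration at a genomic FRT site that supplies a promoter.

The SNAP-tag reacts covalently with benzylguanine derivatives, so the fusion protein can be labelled with fluorophores or other ligands. The associated publication concerns assembly of human pre-spliceosomes, which suggests the construct was used to produce labelled U2 snRNP for such studies, though the record does not detail the application.
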