Addgene plasmid #106988: pcDNA5-FRT-TetO-U2B''-fSNAPc
Purpose: open reading frame of U2B'' inserted into pcDNA5-FRT-TetO-fSNAPc using the KpnI and NotI restriction sites
Depositing lab: Melissa Moore. Depositing organization: University of Massachusetts, Worcester. Publication: Synergistic assembly of human pre-spliceosomes across introns and exons. Braun JE, Friedman LJ, Gelles J, Moore MJ. Elife. 2018 Jun 22;7. pii: 37751. doi: 10.7554/eLife.37751. PubMed 29932423.
Backbone
  Vector backbone: pcDNA5-FRT-TetO-fSNAPc
Growth in bacteria
  Bacterial resistance: Ampicillin, 100 μg/mL
  Growth temperature: 37°C
  Growth strain: DH5alpha
  Copy number: Unknown
Gene/Insert
  Gene/Insert name: UB2"
  Species: H. sapiens (human)
  Entrez Gene: SNRPB2 (a.k.a. Msl1, U2B'')
  Tag / fusion protein: fSNAP
Terms and licenses: Academic/Nonprofit Terms; Industry Terms: Not Available to Industry
How to cite: pcDNA5-FRT-TetO-U2B''-fSNAPc was a gift from Melissa Moore (Addgene plasmid # 106988 ; http://n2t.net/addgene:106988 ; RRID:Addgene_106988)
