>Addgene plasmid #106988 | pcDNA5-FRT-TetO-U2B''-fSNAPc | depositor partial sequence | sequence record 201986 | TTGACCTCCATAGAAGACAC
CTAGCGTTTAACTTAAGCTGCCACCATGGACAAGCTTTCCAGCGGTACCATGGATATCAGACCAAATCAT
ACAATTTATATCAACAATATGAATGACAAAATTAAAAAGGAGGAGCTCAAACGGTCTTTATATGCCCTGT
TTTCTCAGTTTGGTCATGTGGTGGACATTGTGGCTTTAAAGACCATGAAGATGAGGGGGCAGGCCTTTGT
CATATTTAAGGAACTGGGCTCATCCACAAATGCCTTGAGGCAACTTCAGGGCTTCCCATTTTATGGTAAA
CCAATGCGAATACAGTATGCAAAAACAGATTCGGATATAATATCAAAAATGCGTGGAACTTTTGCTGACA
AAGAAAAGAAAAAAGAAAAGAAAAAAGCCAAAACTGTGGAACAGACTGCAACAACCACAAACAAAAAGCC
TGGCCAGGGAACTCCAAATTCAGCTAATACACAGGGCAACAGTACCCCTAATCCTCAGGTCCCTGATTAC
CCTCCAAACTATATTTTATTCCTTAATAACTTACCAGAAGAAACCAACGAAATGATGTTATCCATGCTGT
TTAATCAGTTCCCTGGCTTCAAGGAAGTACGTCTGGTTCCAGGGAGGCATGACATTGCTTTTGTTGAATT
TGAAAATGATGGGCAGGCTGGAGCTGCCAGGGATGCTTTACAGGGATTTAAGATCACACCGTCCCACGCC
ATGAAAATTACATACGCCAAGAAATGCGGCCGCGGCTCCGGANGCTCCGGCGGGAGCGGCATGGACAAAG
ACTGCGAAATGAAGCGCACCACCCTGGATAGCCCTCTGGGCAAGCTGGAACTGTCTGGGTGCGAACAGGG
CCTGCACCGTATCATCTTCCTGGGCAAAGGAACATCTGCCGCCGANGCCCGTGGNAGTGCCTGCCCCAGC
CGCCGTGCTGGGCGGACCAGAGCACTGA
